>Addgene plasmid #109822 | pHH0103_SNRPA1_Recep-L-domain | addgene full sequence | sequence record 315808 | Addgene NGS Result
TTGACAATTAATCATCGGCTCGTATAATGTGTGGAATTGTGAGCGGATAACAATTTCACACAGGAAACAG
CCAGTCCGTTTAGGTGTTTTCACGAGCACTTCACCAACAAGGACCATAGATTATGAAAATCGAAGAACAC
CATCACCATCACCATTCCAGCGGTAAGCTTATGTCCCCTATACTAGGTTATTGGAAAATTAAGGGCCTTG
TGCAACCCACTCGACTTCTTTTGGAATATCTTGAAGAAAAATATGAAGAGCATTTGTATGAGCGCGATGA
AGGTGATAAATGGCGAAACAAAAAGTTTGAATTGGGTTTGGAGTTTCCCAATCTTCCTTATTATATTGAT
GGTGATGTTAAATTAACACAGTCTATGGCCATCATACGTTATATAGCTGACAAGCACAACATGTTGGGTG
GTTGTCCAAAAGAGCGTGCAGAGATTTCAATGCTTGAAGGAGCGGTTTTGGATATTAGATACGGTGTTTC
GAGAATTGCATATAGTAAAGACTTTGAAACTCTCAAAGTTGATTTTCTTAGCAAGCTACCTGAAATGCTG
AAAATGTTCGAAGATCGTTTATGTCATAAAACATATTTAAATGGTGATCATGTAACCCATCCTGACTTCA
TGTTGTATGACGCTCTTGATGTTGTTTTATACATGGACCCAATGTGCCTGGATGCGTTCCCAAAATTAGT
TTGTTTTAAAAAACGTATTGAAGCTATCCCACAAATTGATAAGTACTTGAAATCCAGCAAGTATATAGCA
TGGCCTTTGCAGGGCTGGCAAGCCACGTTTGGTGGTGGCGACCATCCTCCAAAATCGGATCTGGAAGTTC
TGTTCCAGGGGCCCCTGTCCAGCGGTCTGGTTCCGCGTGGTTCCGGTACCGCGGCCCAGCCGGCCATGGT
AAAACTGACGGCTGAACTGATCGAACAGGCCGCACAATATACTAACGCGGTGCGTGACCGTGAACTGGAC
CTGCGCGGTTACAAAATCCCGGTTATCGAAAACCTGGGTGCTACCCTGGATCAATTCGACGCGATTGATT
TTAGCGATAACGAAATCCGTAAACTGGATGGTTTCCCGCTGCTGCGTCGTCTGAAAACTCTGCTGGTTAA
TAACAACCGTATCTGTCGCATCGGTGAAGGTCTGGATCAGGCACTGCCTTGCCTGACCGAGCTGATTCTG
ACCAACAATTCCCTGGTTGAACTGGGCGACCTGGACCCGCTGGCGTCTCTGAAATCTCTGACCTACCTGT
CTATCCTGCGTAACCCGGTTACCAACAAGAAACACTACCGCCTGTACGTGATTTATAAGGTCCCACAGGT
ACGCGTGCTGGACTTCCAGAAAGTTAAACTGAAGGAGCGTCAGGAAGCCGAGAAAATGTTCAAAGGCAAA
CGTGGCGCTCAGCTGGCGGCCGCATA
[142 nt withheld, positions 1427-1568]
C
[98 nt withheld, positions 1570-1667]
AGTTTGTACTGGTGACGAAACTCAGTGTCTAGCTAGAGTGGC
[149 nt withheld, positions 1710-1858]
T
[41 nt withheld, positions 1860-1900]
T
[62 nt withheld, positions 1902-1963]
A
[35 nt withheld, positions 1965-1999]
CCTCCCTCAATCGGTTGAATGTCGCCCTTTTGTCTTTGGCGCTGGTAAACCATATGAA
[86 nt withheld, positions 2058-2143]
T
[54 nt withheld, positions 2145-2198]
CTAGCGCCGCCCTATACCTTGTCTGCCTCCCCGCGTTGCGTCGCGGTGCATGGAGCCGGGCCACCTCGAC
CTGAATGGAAGCCGGCGGCACCTCGCTAACGGATTCACCACTCCAAGAATTGGAGCCAATCAATTCTTGC
GGAGAACTGTGAATGCGCAAACCAACCCTTGGCAGAACATATCCATCGCGTCCGCCATCTCCAGCAGCCG
CACGCGGCGCATCTCGGGCAGCGTTGGGTCCTGGCCACGGGTGCGCATGATCGTGCTCCTGTCGTTGAGG
ACCCGGCTAGGCTGGCGGGGTTGCCTTACTGGTTAGCAGAATGAATCACCGATACGCGAGCGAACGTGAA
GCGACTGCTGCTGCAAAACGTCTGCGACCTGAGCAACAACATGAATGGTCTTCGGTTTCCGTGTTTCGTA
AAGTCTGGAAACGCGGAAGTCAGCGCCCTGCACCATTATGTTCCGGATCTGCATCGCAGGATGCTGCTGG
CTACCCTGTGGAACACCTACATCTGTATTAACGAAGCGCTGGCATTGACCCTGAGTGATTTTTCTCTGGT
CCCGCCGCATCCATACCGCCAGTTGTTTACCCTCACAACGTTCCAGTAACCGGGCATGTTCATCATCAGT
AACCCGTATCGTGAGCATCCTCTCTCGTTTCATCGGTATCATTACCCCCATGAACAGAAATCCCCCTTAC
ACGGAGGCATCAGTGACCAAACAGGAAAAAACCGCCCTTAACATGGCCCGCTTTATCAGAAGCCAGACAT
TAACGCTTCTGGAGAAACTCAACGAGCTGGACGCGGATGAACAGGCAGACATCTGTGAATCGCTTCACGA
CCACGCTGATGAGCTTTATCGCAGGATCCGCGAAATTGTAAGCGTTAATATTTTGTTAAAATTCGCGTTA
AATTTTTGTTAAATCAGCTCATTTTTTAACCAATAGGCCGAAATCGGCAAAATCCCTTATAAATCAAAAG
AATAGACCGAGATAGGGT
[37 nt withheld, positions 3197-3233]
AAAGAACGTGGACTCCAACGTCAAAGG
[49 nt withheld, positions 3261-3309]
T
[91 nt withheld, positions 3311-3401]
G
[124 nt withheld, positions 3403-3526]
CGCGGATCCTGCCTCGCGCGTTTCGGTGATGACGGTGAAAACCTCTGACACATGCAGCTCCCGGAGACGG
TCACAGCTTGTCTGTAAGCGGATGCCGGGAGCAGACAAGCCCGTCAGGGCGCGTCAGCGGGTGTTGGCGG
GTGTCGGGGCGCAGCCATGACCCAGTCACGTAGCGATAGCGGAGTGTATACTGGCTTAACTATGCGGCAT
CAGAGCAGATTGTACTGAGAGTGCACCATATGCGGTGTGAAATACCGCACAGATGCGTAAGGAGAAAATA
CCGCATCAGGCGCTCTTCCGCTTCCTCGCTCACTGACTCGCTGCGCTCGGTCGTTCGGCTGCGGCGAGCG
GTATCAGCTCACTCAAAGGCGGTAATACGGTTATCCACAGAATCAGGGGATAACGCAGGAAAGAACATGT
GAGCAAAAGGCCAGCAAAAGGCCAGGAACCGTAAAAAGGCCGCGTTGCTGGCGTTTTTCCATAGGCTCCG
CCCCCCTGACGAGCATCACAAAAATCGACGCTCAAGTCAGAGGTGGCGAAACCCGACAGGACTATAAAGA
TACCAGGGTTTCCCCCTGGAAGCTCCCTCGTGCGCTCTCCTGTTCCGACCCTGCCGCTTACCGGATACCT
GTCCGCCTTTCTCCCTTCGGGAAGCGTGGCGCTTTCTCATAGCTCACGCTGTAGGTATCTCAGTTCGGTG
TAGGTCGTTCGCTCCAAGCTGGGCTGTGTGCACGAACCCCCCGTTCAGCCCGACCGCTGCGCCTTATCCG
GTAACTATCGTCTTGAGTCCAACCCGGTAAGACACGACTTATCGCCACTGGCAGCAGCCACTGGTAACAG
GATTAGCAGAGCGAGGTATGTAGGCGGTGCTACAGAGTTCTTGAAGTGGTGGCCTAACTACGGCTACACT
AGAAGGACAGTATTTGGTATCTGCGCTCTGCTGAAGCCAGTTACCTTCGGAAAAAGAGTTGGTAGCTCTT
GATCCGGCAAACAAACCACCGCTGGTAGCGGTGGTTTTTTTGTTTGCAAGCAGCAGATTACGCGCAGAAA
AAAAGGATCTCAAGAAGATCCTTTGATCTTTTCTACGGGGTCTGACGCTCAGTGGAACGAAAACTCACGT
TAAGGGATTTTGGTCATGAGATTATCAAAAAGGATCTTCACCTAGATCCTTTTAAATTAAAAATGAAGTT
TTAAATCAATCTAAAGTATATATGAGTAAACTTGGTCTGACAGTTACCAATGCTTAATCAGTGAGGCACC
TATCTCAGCGATCTGTCTATTTCGTTCATCCATAGTTGCCTGACTCCCCGTCGTGTAGATAACTACGATA
CGGGAGGGCTTACCATCTGGCCCCAGTGCTGCAATGATACCGCGAGACCCACGCTCACCGGCTCCAGATT
TATCAGCAATAAACCAGCCAGCCGGAAGGGCCGAGCGCAGAAGTGGTCCTGCAACTTTATCCGCCTCCAT
CCAGTCTATTAATTGTTGCCGGGAAGCTAGAGTAAGTAGTTCGCCAGTTAATAGTTTGCGCAACGTTGTT
GCCATTGCTGCAGGCATCGTGGTGTCACGCTCGTCGTTTGGTATGGCTTCATTCAGCTCCGGTTCCCAAC
GATCAAGGCGAGTTACATGATCCCCCATGTTGTGCAAAAAAGCGGTTAGCTCCTTCGGTCCTCCGATCGT
TGTCAGAAGTAAGTTGGCCGCAGTGTTATCACTCATGGTTATGGCAGCACTGCATAATTCTCTTACTGTC
ATGCCATCCGTAAGATGCTTTTCTGTGACTGGTGAGTACTCAACCAAGTCATTCTGAGAATAGTGTATGC
GGCGACCGAGTTGCTCTTGCCCGGCGTCAACACGGGATAATACCGCGCCACATAGCAGAACTTTAAAAGT
GCTCATCATTGGAAAACGTTCTTCGGGGCGAAAACTCTCAAGGATCTTACCGCTGTTGAGATCCAGTTCG
ATGTAACCCACTCGTGCACCCAACTGATCTTCAGCATCTTTTACTTTCACCAGCGTTTCTGGGTGAGCAA
AAACAGGAAGGCAAAATGCCGCAAAAAAGGGAATAAGGGCGACACGGAAATGTTGAATACTCATACTCTT
CCTTTTTCAATATTATTGAAGCATTTATCAGGGTTATTGTCTCATGAGCGGATACATATTTGAATGTATT
TAGAAAAATAAACAAATAGGGGTTCCGCGCACATTTCCCCGAAAAGTGCCACCTGACGTCTAAGAAACCA
TTATTATCATGACATTAACCTATAAAAATAGGCGTATCACGAGGCCCTTTCGTCTTCAAGAATTCCCGAC
ACCATCGAATGGTGCAAAACCTTTCGCGGTATGGCATGATAGCGCCCGGAAGAGAGTCAATTCAGGGTGG
TGAATGTGAAACCAGTAACGTTATACGATGTCGCAGAGTATGCCGGTGTCTCTTATCAGACCGTTTCCCG
CGTGGTGAACCAGGCCAGCCACGTTTCTGCGAAAACGCGGGAAAAAGTGGAAGCGGCGATGGCGGAGCTG
AATTACATTCCCAACCGCGTGGCACAACAACTGGCGGGCAAACAGTCGTTGCTGATTGGCGTTGCCACCT
CCAGTCTGGCCCTGCACGCGCCGTCGCAAATTGTCGCGGCGATTAAATCTCGCGCCGATCAACTGGGTGC
CAGCGTGGTGGTGTCGATGGTAGAACGAAGCGGCGTCGAAGCCTGTAAAGCGGCGGTGCACAATCTTCTC
GCGCAACGCGTCAGTGGGCTGATCATTAACTATCCGCTGGATGACCAGGATGCCATTGCTGTGGAAGCTG
CCTGCACTAATGTTCCGGCGTTATTTCTTGATGTCTCTGACCAGACACCCATCAACAGTATTATTTTCTC
CCATGAAGACGGTACGCGACTGGGCGTGGAGCATCTGGTCGCATTGGGTCACCAGCAAATCGCGCTGTTA
GCGGGCCCATTAAGTTCTGTCTCGGCGCGTCTGCGTCTGGCTGGCTGGCATAAATATCTCACTCGCAATC
AAATTCAGCCGATAGCGGAACGGGAAGGCGACTGGAGTGCCATGTCCGGTTTTCAACAAACCATGCAAAT
GCTGAATGAGGGCATCGTTCCCACTGCGATGCTGGTTGCCAACGATCAGATGGCGCTGGGCGCAATGCGC
GCCATTACCGAGTCCGGGCTGCGCGTTGGTGCGGATATCTCGGTAGTGGGATACGACGATACCGAAGACA
GCTCATGTTATATCCCGCCGTTAACCACCATCAAACAGGATTTTCGCCTGCTGGGGCAAACCAGCGTGGA
CCGCTTGCTGCAACTCTCTCAGGGCCAGGCGGTGAAGGGCAATCAGCTGTTGCCCGTCTCACTGGTGAAA
AGAAAAACCACCCTGGCGCCCAATACGCAAACCGCCTCTCCCCGCGCGTTGGCCGATTCATTAATGCAGC
TGGCACGACAGGTTTCCCGACTGGAAAGCGGGCAGTGAGCGCAACGCAATTAATGTAAGTTAGCTCACTC
ATTAGGCACAATTCTCATGTTTGACAGCTTATCATCGACTGCACGGTGCACCAATGCTTCTGGCGTCAGG
CAGCCATCGGAAGCTGTGGTATGGCTGTGCAGGTCGTAAATCACTGCATAATTCGTGTCGCTCAAGGCGC
ACTCCCGTTCTGGATAATGTTTTTTGCGCCGACATCATAACGGTTCTGGCAAATATTCTGAAATGAGCTG
Features (pLannotate 1.2.2; 21 found; start..end, strand, type, name):
      1..29      +  promoter       tac promoter: strong E. coli promoter; hybrid between the trp and lac UV5 promoters
     37..53      +  protein_bind   lac operator: The lac repressor binds to the lac operator to inhibit transcription in E. coli. This inhibition can be relieved by adding lactose or isopropyl-β-D-thiogalactopyranoside (IPTG). lac repressor encoded by lacI
    138..155     +  CDS            6xHis: 6xHis affinity tag
    171..824     +  CDS            GST26_SCHJA: Experimental evidence at protein level: Swiss-Prot protein existence level 1. GST isoenzymes appear to play a central role in the parasite detoxification system. Other functions are also suspected including a role in increasing the solubility of haematin in the parasite gut. From Schistosoma japonicum (Blood fluke).
    906..1418    +  CDS            SNRPA1 (fragment): RU2A_HUMAN - Experimental evidence at protein level: Swiss-Prot protein existence level 1. Involved in pre-mRNA splicing as component of the spliceosome (PubMed:11991638, PubMed:28502770, PubMed:28781166, PubMed:28076346, PubMed:27035939). Associated with sn-RNP U2, where it contributes to the binding of stem loop IV of U2 snRNA (PubMed:9716128, PubMed:27035939). From Homo sapiens (Human).
   1431..1478    +  terminator     fd terminator (sequence withheld): central terminator from bacteriophage fd (Otsuka and Kunisawa, 1982)
   1483..1695    +  CDS            M13 gene III (fragment) (sequence partly withheld): pIII; III; minor coat protein
   1710..2180    +  CDS            M13 gene III (fragment) (sequence partly withheld): pIII; III; minor coat protein
   2202..2272    +  CDS            TcR (fragment): tetracycline efflux protein; tet; confers resistance to tetracycline
   2514..2894    -  CDS            YPB1_ECOLX: Protein predicted: Swiss-Prot protein existence level 4. From Escherichia coli.
   2911..3062    +  CDS            rop (fragment): Rop protein, which maintains plasmids at low copy number; rop
   3098..3526    -  rep_origin     f1 ori (sequence partly withheld): f1 bacteriophage origin of replication; arrow indicates direction of (+) strand synthesis
   3535..3574    +  CDS            rop (fragment): Rop protein, which maintains plasmids at low copy number; rop
   3676..3816    +  misc_feature   bom: basis of mobility region from pBR322
   4002..4589    -  rep_origin     ori: high-copy-number ColE1/pMB1/pBR322/pUC origin of replication
   4760..5620    -  CDS            AmpR: β-lactamase; bla; confers resistance to ampicillin, carbenicillin, and related antibiotics
   5621..5725    -  promoter       AmpR promoter: bla
   5834..5911    +  promoter       lacIq promoter: lacI (mutant); In the lacIq allele, a single base change in the promoter boosts expression of the lacI gene about 10-fold.
   5912..6994    +  CDS            lacI: lac repressor; lacI; The lac repressor binds to the lac operator to inhibit transcription in E. coli. This inhibition can be relieved by adding lactose or isopropyl-β-D-thiogalactopyranoside (IPTG).
   7007..7028    +  protein_bind   CAP binding site: CAP binding activates transcription in the presence of cAMP. E. coli catabolite activator protein
   7047..7064    +  promoter       tet promoter (fragment): E. coli promoter for tetracycline efflux protein gene
