[The description below was written by a language model from this plasmid's Addgene catalogue record and pLannotate feature annotations shown in this document.]
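Description:
pHH0103_SNRPA1_Recep-L-domain is a bacterial expression plasmid of about 7.2 kb, built on the pHH0103 backbone, for producing and purifying a domain of human SNRPA1 (U2A', a U2 snRNP component of the spliceosome) in E. coli. It is propagated through a ColE1/pMB1-type origin and selected with ampicillin via the AmpR (β-lactamase) gene and its own promoter. The catalogue lists it as low copy, although the rop gene is annotated only as two fragments split by an inserted f1 phage origin. A pBR322 bom region and a short tetracycline-resistance gene fragment are also present as backbone remnants.

The expression cassette is driven by the tac promoter, a strong trp/lac hybrid, followed by a lac operator. The plasmid carries its own lacI gene under the lacIq promoter, so transcription is repressed until it is induced with IPTG. Downstream lie a 6xHis tag, Schistosoma japonicum glutathione S-transferase, and then the SNRPA1 fragment (roughly 510 nt), which was cloned between SfiI and NotI sites. The product would therefore be an N-terminally His- and GST-tagged domain suited to nickel or glutathione affinity purification, although the table itself does not confirm the reading frame across these parts. An fd phage terminator follows the insert. Beyond it sit two fragments of M13 gene III, which, together with the f1 origin, suggest the backbone derives from a phage-display phagemid; because they lie after the terminator, they are probably not part of the expressed protein. The associated publication is a large-scale survey of ligands for peptide recognition modules, consistent with use of the purified domain as a binding target in such screens.
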