Addgene plasmid #109822: pHH0103_SNRPA1_Recep-L-domain
Purpose: Protein expression and purification of SNRPA1_Recep-L-domain
Depositing lab: Sachdev Sidhu. Depositing organization: University of Toronto. Publication: Large-scale survey and database of high affinity ligands for peptide recognition modules. Teyra J, Kelil A, Jain S, Helmy M, Jajodia R, Hooda Y, Gu J, D'Cruz AA, Nicholson SE, Min J, Sudol M, Kim PM, Bader GD, Sidhu SS. Mol Syst Biol. 2020 Dec;16(12):e9310. doi: 10.15252/msb.20199310. PubMed 33438817.
Backbone
  Vector backbone: pHH0103
  Vector type: Bacterial Expression
Growth in bacteria
  Bacterial resistance: Ampicillin, 100 μg/mL
  Growth temperature: 37°C
  Growth strain: DH5alpha
  Copy number: Low Copy
Gene/Insert
  Gene/Insert name: SNRPA1_Recep-L-domain
  Species: H. sapiens (human)
  Entrez Gene: SNRPA1 (a.k.a. Lea1, U2A')
  Cloning method: Restriction Enzyme; 5′ cloning site Sfi1 (unknown if destroyed); 3′ cloning site Not1 (unknown if destroyed)
Terms and licenses: Academic/Nonprofit Terms; Industry Terms: Not Available to Industry
How to cite: pHH0103_SNRPA1_Recep-L-domain was a gift from Sachdev Sidhu (Addgene plasmid # 109822 ; http://n2t.net/addgene:109822 ; RRID:Addgene_109822)
