>Addgene plasmid #109822 | pHH0103_SNRPA1_Recep-L-domain | depositor full sequence | sequence record 206774 | Full Sequence
GGCCCAGCCGGCCATGGTAAAACTGACGGCTGAACTGATCGAACAGGCCGCACAATATACTAACGCGGTG
CGTGACCGTGAACTGGACCTGCGCGGTTACAAAATCCCGGTTATCGAAAACCTGGGTGCTACCCTGGATC
AATTCGACGCGATTGATTTTAGCGATAACGAAATCCGTAAACTGGATGGTTTCCCGCTGCTGCGTCGTCT
GAAAACTCTGCTGGTTAATAACAACCGTATCTGTCGCATCGGTGAAGGTCTGGATCAGGCACTGCCTTGC
CTGACCGAGCTGATTCTGACCAACAATTCCCTGGTTGAACTGGGCGACCTGGACCCGCTGGCGTCTCTGA
AATCTCTGACCTACCTGTCTATCCTGCGTAACCCGGTTACCAACAAGAAACACTACCGCCTGTACGTGAT
TTATAAGGTCCCACAGGTACGCGTGCTGGACTTCCAGAAAGTTAAACTGAAGGAGCGTCAGGAAGCCGAG
AAAATGTTCAAAGGCAAACGTGGCGCTCAGCTGGCGGCCGC
